Addgene plasmid #164461: Mito-mGreenLantern
Purpose: Localization of mGreenLantern fluorescent protein to mitochondria
Depositing lab: Gregory Petsko. Depositing organization: Cornell University. Publication: mGreenLantern: a bright monomeric fluorescent protein with rapid expression and cell filling properties for neuronal imaging. Campbell BC, Nabel EM, Murdock MH, Lao-Peregrin C, Tsoulfas P, Blackmore MG, Lee FS, Liston C, Morishita H, Petsko GA. Proc Natl Acad Sci U S A. 2020 Dec 1;117(48):30710-30721. doi: 10.1073/pnas.2000942117. Epub 2020 Nov 18. PubMed 33208539.
Backbone
  Vector backbone: pcDNA3.1
  Backbone size w/o insert (bp): -2
  Vector type: Mammalian Expression
  Selectable markers: Neomycin (select with G418)
Growth in bacteria
  Bacterial resistance: Ampicillin, 100 μg/mL
  Growth temperature: 37°C
  Growth strain: DH5alpha
  Copy number: High Copy
Gene/Insert
  Gene/Insert name: mGreenLantern
  Species: H. sapiens (human)
  Insert size (bp): 720
  Mutation: Clover-F64L/S72A/E124V/N149K/I167T/S175G/A206K/L221K/F223R/G232D
  Promoter: CMV
  Tag / fusion protein: Human COX8a first 29 amino acids (N terminal on insert)
  Cloning method: Restriction Enzyme; 5′ cloning site NcoI (not destroyed); 3′ cloning site XbaI (not destroyed)
  Sequencing primers: 5′ CMV-F; 3′ BGH-R
Terms and licenses: Academic/Nonprofit Terms; Industry Terms: Not Available to Industry
How to cite: Mito-mGreenLantern was a gift from Gregory Petsko (Addgene plasmid # 164461 ; http://n2t.net/addgene:164461 ; RRID:Addgene_164461)
