[The description below was written by a language model from this plasmid's Addgene catalogue record and pLannotate feature annotations shown in this document.]
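Description:
Mito-mGreenLantern is a mammalian expression plasmid of about 6.5 kb built on the pcDNA3.1 backbone, designed to send the bright monomeric green fluorescent protein mGreenLantern to mitochondria. It is propagated in E. coli from a high-copy ColE1/pUC-type origin under ampicillin selection (AmpR with its own bla promoter). An f1 origin is also present for single-stranded DNA production. For mammalian cells, an SV40 enhancer/early promoter drives a neomycin phosphotransferase gene terminated by an SV40 poly(A) signal, which allows G418 selection of stable transfectants.

The expression cassette uses the human CMV immediate-early enhancer and promoter and ends in the bovine growth hormone polyadenylation signal. T7 and SP6 phage promoters flank the insert. The 720 bp mGreenLantern coding sequence is a Clover derivative carrying ten substitutions, including the monomerising A206K change. It is fused at its N terminus to the mitochondrial presequence of human cytochrome c oxidase subunit VIII, which directs import into the mitochondrial matrix. The catalogue entry describes this tag as the first 29 amino acids of COX8A. Both annotated sequences (the depositor's and the repository's sequencing result, which match apart from their start coordinate and a single-nucleotide length difference) show four tandem copies of the presequence upstream of the fluorescent protein, an arrangement often used to strengthen mitochondrial targeting. The "human" species designation presumably refers to the targeting peptide rather than to the fluorescent protein. Short annotated fragments such as the HIV-1 LTR, ble and lacI pieces appear to be backbone remnants or annotation artefacts rather than functional elements.

The plasmid is intended for transient or stable labelling of mitochondria in mammalian cells for fluorescence imaging of organelle morphology and localisation.
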