Features (pLannotate 1.2.2; 25 found; start..end, strand, type, name):
     36..80      -  misc_feature   bom (fragment): basis of mobility region from pBR322
    235..614     +  enhancer       CMV enhancer: human cytomegalovirus immediate early enhancer
    615..818     +  promoter       CMV promoter: human cytomegalovirus (CMV) immediate early promoter
    814..847     +  LTR            5' LTR (truncated) (fragment): truncated 5' long terminal repeat (LTR) from HIV-1
    863..881     +  promoter       T7 promoter: promoter for bacteriophage T7 RNA polymerase
    895..969     +  CDS            COX8 presequence: mitochondrial presequence of human cytochrome c oxidase subunit VIII (Rizutto et al., 1989)
    991..1065    +  CDS            COX8 presequence: mitochondrial presequence of human cytochrome c oxidase subunit VIII (Rizutto et al., 1989)
   1087..1161    +  CDS            COX8 presequence: mitochondrial presequence of human cytochrome c oxidase subunit VIII (Rizutto et al., 1989)
   1183..1257    +  CDS            COX8 presequence: mitochondrial presequence of human cytochrome c oxidase subunit VIII (Rizutto et al., 1989)
   1285..2004    +  CDS            mGreenLantern: monomeric GFP derivative that displays exceptionally high brightness in cells (Campbell et al., 2020)
   2020..2038    -  promoter       SP6 promoter: promoter for bacteriophage SP6 RNA polymerase
   2064..2288    +  polyA_signal   bGH poly(A) signal: bovine growth hormone polyadenylation signal
   2292..2313    +  promoter       SV40 promoter (fragment): SV40 enhancer and early promoter
   2334..2762    +  rep_origin     f1 ori (sequence partly withheld): f1 bacteriophage origin of replication; arrow indicates direction of (+) strand synthesis
   2776..3106    +  promoter       SV40 promoter: SV40 enhancer and early promoter
   3173..3964    +  CDS            neo: KKA2_KLEPN - Also known as kan, nptII. Experimental evidence at protein level: Swiss-Prot protein existence level 1. Resistance to kanamycin, neomycin, paromomycin, ribostamycin, butirosin and gentamicin B. From Klebsiella pneumoniae.
   3988..4146    +  CDS            ble (fragment): BLE_KLEPN - Experimental evidence at protein level: Swiss-Prot protein existence level 1. Binding protein with a strong affinity to the bleomycin family of antibiotics. Binds to CL990; an antimitotic-antibiotic compound. From Klebsiella pneumoniae.
   4141..4262    +  polyA_signal   SV40 poly(A) signal: SV40 polyadenylation signal
   4335..4351    -  protein_bind   lac operator: The lac repressor binds to the lac operator to inhibit transcription in E. coli. This inhibition can be relieved by adding lactose or isopropyl-β-D-thiogalactopyranoside (IPTG). lac repressor encoded by lacI
   4359..4389    -  promoter       lac promoter: promoter for the E. coli lac operon
   4404..4425    -  protein_bind   CAP binding site: CAP binding activates transcription in the presence of cAMP. E. coli catabolite activator protein
   4438..4530    -  CDS            lacI (fragment): lac repressor; lacI; The lac repressor binds to the lac operator to inhibit transcription in E. coli. This inhibition can be relieved by adding lactose or isopropyl-β-D-thiogalactopyranoside (IPTG).
   4713..5301    -  rep_origin     ori: high-copy-number ColE1/pMB1/pBR322/pUC origin of replication
   5472..6332    -  CDS            AmpR: β-lactamase; bla; confers resistance to ampicillin, carbenicillin, and related antibiotics
   6333..6437    -  promoter       AmpR promoter: bla
>Addgene plasmid #164461 | Mito-mGreenLantern | depositor full sequence | sequence record 319208 | Full Sequence
GACGGATCGGGAGATCTCCCGATCCCCTATGGTCGACTCTCAGTACAATCTGCTCTGATGCCGCATAGTT
AAGCCAGTATCTGCTCCCTGCTTGTGTGTTGGAGGTCGCTGAGTAGTGCGCGAGCAAAATTTAAGCTACA
ACAAGGCAAGGCTTGACCGACAATTGCATGAAGAATCTGCTTAGGGTTAGGCGTTTTGCGCTGCTTCGCG
ATGTACGGGCCAGATATACGCGTTGACATTGATTATTGACTAGTTATTAATAGTAATCAATTACGGGGTC
ATTAGTTCATAGCCCATATATGGAGTTCCGCGTTACATAACTTACGGTAAATGGCCCGCCTGGCTGACCG
CCCAACGACCCCCGCCCATTGACGTCAATAATGACGTATGTTCCCATAGTAACGCCAATAGGGACTTTCC
ATTGACGTCAATGGGTGGACTATTTACGGTAAACTGCCCACTTGGCAGTACATCAAGTGTATCATATGCC
AAGTACGCCCCCTATTGACGTCAATGACGGTAAATGGCCCGCCTGGCATTATGCCCAGTACATGACCTTA
TGGGACTTTCCTACTTGGCAGTACATCTACGTATTAGTCATCGCTATTACCATGGTGATGCGGTTTTGGC
AGTACATCAATGGGCGTGGATAGCGGTTTGACTCACGGGGATTTCCAAGTCTCCACCCCATTGACGTCAA
TGGGAGTTTGTTTTGGCACCAAAATCAACGGGACTTTCCAAAATGTCGTAACAACTCCGCCCCATTGACG
CAAATGGGCGGTAGGCGTGTACGGTGGGAGGTCTATATAAGCAGAGCTCTCTGGCTAACTAGAGAACCCA
CTGCTTACTGGCTTATCGAAATTAATACGACTCACTATAGGGAGACCCAAGCTTATGTCCGTCCTGACGC
CGCTGCTGCTGCGGGGCTTGACAGGCTCGGCCCGGCGGCTCCCAGTGCCGCGCGCCAAGATCCATTCGTT
GGGGGATCCCATGTCCGTCCTGACGCCGCTGCTGCTGCGGGGCTTGACAGGCTCGGCCCGGCGGCTCCCA
GTGCCGCGCGCCAAGATCCATTCGTTGGGGAAGCTTATGTCCGTCCTGACGCCGCTGCTGCTGCGGGGCT
TGACAGGCTCGGCCCGGCGGCTCCCAGTGCCGCGCGCCAAGATCCATTCGTTGGGGGATCCCATGTCCGT
CCTGACGCCGCTGCTGCTGCGGGGCTTGACAGGCTCGGCCCGGCGGCTCCCAGTGCCGCGCGCCAAGATC
CATTCGTTGGGGAAGCTTGCCACCATGGTGAGCAAGGGCGAGGAGCTGTTCACCGGGGTGGTGCCCATCC
TGGTCGAGCTGGACGGCGACGTAAACGGCCACAAGTTCAGCGTCCGCGGCGAGGGCGAGGGCGATGCCAC
CAACGGCAAGCTGACCCTGAAGTTCATCTGCACCACCGGCAAGCTGCCCGTGCCCTGGCCCACCCTCGTG
ACCACCTTAGGCTACGGCGTGGCCTGCTTCGCCCGCTACCCCGACCACATGAAGCAGCACGACTTCTTCA
AGTCCGCCATGCCCGAAGGCTACGTCCAGGAGCGCACCATCTCTTTCAAGGACGACGGTACCTACAAGAC
CCGCGCCGAGGTGAAGTTCGAGGGCGACACCCTGGTGAACCGCATCGTGCTGAAGGGCATCGACTTCAAG
GAGGACGGCAACATCCTGGGGCACAAGCTGGAGTACAACTTCAACAGCCACAAGGTCTATATCACGGCCG
ACAAGCAGAAGAACGGCATCAAGGCTAACTTCAAGACCCGCCACAACGTTGAGGACGGCGGCGTGCAGCT
CGCCGACCACTACCAGCAGAACACCCCCATCGGCGACGGCCCCGTGCTGCTGCCCGACAACCACTACCTG
AGCCATCAGTCCAAACTGAGCAAAGACCCCAACGAGAAGCGCGATCACATGGTCCTGAAGGAGAGGGTGA
CCGCCGCCGGGATTACACATGACATGGACGAGCTGTACAAGTAATCTAGAGGGCCCTATTCTATAGTGTC
ACCTAAATGCTAGAGCTCGCTGATCAGCCTCGACTGTGCCTTCTAGTTGCCAGCCATCTGTTGTTTGCCC
CTCCCCCGTGCCTTCCTTGACCCTGGAAGGTGCCACTCCCACTGTCCTTTCCTAATAAAATGAGGAAATT
GCATCGCATTGTCTGAGTAGGTGTCATTCTATTCTGGGGGGTGGGGTGGGGCAGGACAGCAAGGGGGAGG
ATTGGGAAGACAATAGCAGGCATGCTGGGGATGCGGTGGGCTCTATGGCTTCTGAGGCGGAAAGAACCAG
CTGGGGCTCTAGGGGGTATCCCC
[124 nt withheld, positions 2334-2457]
C
[32 nt withheld, positions 2459-2490]
CA
[57 nt withheld, positions 2493-2549]
A
[49 nt withheld, positions 2551-2599]
CCTTTGACGTTGGAGTCCACGTTCTTT
[37 nt withheld, positions 2627-2663]
ACCCTATCTCGGTCTATTCTTTTGATTTATAAGGGATTTTGGGGATTTCGGCCTATTGGTTAAAAAATGA
GCTGATTTAACAAAAATTTAACGCGAATTAATTCTGTGGAATGTGTGTCAGTTAGGGTGTGGAAAGTCCC
CAGGCTCCCCAGGCAGGCAGAAGTATGCAAAGCATGCATCTCAATTAGTCAGCAACCAGGTGTGGAAAGT
CCCCAGGCTCCCCAGCAGGCAGAAGTATGCAAAGCATGCATCTCAATTAGTCAGCAACCATAGTCCCGCC
CCTAACTCCGCCCATCCCGCCCCTAACTCCGCCCAGTTCCGCCCATTCTCCGCCCCATGGCTGACTAATT
TTTTTTATTTATGCAGAGGCCGAGGCCGCCTCTGCCTCTGAGCTATTCCAGAAGTAGTGAGGAGGCTTTT
TTGGAGGCCTAGGCTTTTGCAAAAAGCTCCCGGGAGCTTGTATATCCATTTTCGGATCTGATCAAGAGAC
AGGATGAGGATCGTTTCGCATGATTGAACAAGATGGATTGCACGCAGGTTCTCCGGCCGCTTGGGTGGAG
AGGCTATTCGGCTATGACTGGGCACAACAGACAATCGGCTGCTCTGATGCCGCCGTGTTCCGGCTGTCAG
CGCAGGGGCGCCCGGTTCTTTTTGTCAAGACCGACCTGTCCGGTGCCCTGAATGAACTGCAGGACGAGGC
AGCGCGGCTATCGTGGCTGGCCACGACGGGCGTTCCTTGCGCAGCTGTGCTCGACGTTGTCACTGAAGCG
GGAAGGGACTGGCTGCTATTGGGCGAAGTGCCGGGGCAGGATCTCCTGTCATCTCACCTTGCTCCTGCCG
AGAAAGTATCCATCATGGCTGATGCAATGCGGCGGCTGCATACGCTTGATCCGGCTACCTGCCCATTCGA
CCACCAAGCGAAACATCGCATCGAGCGAGCACGTACTCGGATGGAAGCCGGTCTTGTCGATCAGGATGAT
CTGGACGAAGAGCATCAGGGGCTCGCGCCAGCCGAACTGTTCGCCAGGCTCAAGGCGCGCATGCCCGACG
GCGAGGATCTCGTCGTGACCCATGGCGATGCCTGCTTGCCGAATATCATGGTGGAAAATGGCCGCTTTTC
TGGATTCATCGACTGTGGCCGGCTGGGTGTGGCGGACCGCTATCAGGACATAGCGTTGGCTACCCGTGAT
ATTGCTGAAGAGCTTGGCGGCGAATGGGCTGACCGCTTCCTCGTGCTTTACGGTATCGCCGCTCCCGATT
CGCAGCGCATCGCCTTCTATCGCCTTCTTGACGAGTTCTTCTGAGCGGGACTCTGGGGTTCGAAATGACC
GACCAAGCGACGCCCAACCTGCCATCACGAGATTTCGATTCCACCGCCGCCTTCTATGAAAGGTTGGGCT
TCGGAATCGTTTTCCGGGACGCCGGCTGGATGATCCTCCAGCGCGGGGATCTCATGCTGGAGTTCTTCGC
CCACCCCAACTTGTTTATTGCAGCTTATAATGGTTACAAATAAAGCAATAGCATCACAAATTTCACAAAT
AAAGCATTTTTTTCACTGCATTCTAGTTGTGGTTTGTCCAAACTCATCAATGTATCTTATCATGTCTGTA
TACCGTCGACCTCTAGCTAGAGCTTGGCGTAATCATGGTCATAGCTGTTTCCTGTGTGAAATTGTTATCC
GCTCACAATTCCACACAACATACGAGCCGGAAGCATAAAGTGTAAAGCCTGGGGTGCCTAATGAGTGAGC
TAACTCACATTAATTGCGTTGCGCTCACTGCCCGCTTTCCAGTCGGGAAACCTGTCGTGCCAGCTGCATT
AATGAATCGGCCAACGCGCGGGGAGAGGCGGTTTGCGTATTGGGCGCTCTTCCGCTTCCTCGCTCACTGA
CTCGCTGCGCTCGGTCGTTCGGCTGCGGCGAGCGGTATCAGCTCACTCAAAGGCGGTAATACGGTTATCC
ACAGAATCAGGGGATAACGCAGGAAAGAACATGTGAGCAAAAGGCCAGCAAAAGGCCAGGAACCGTAAAA
AGGCCGCGTTGCTGGCGTTTTTCCATAGGCTCCGCCCCCCTGACGAGCATCACAAAAATCGACGCTCAAG
TCAGAGGTGGCGAAACCCGACAGGACTATAAAGATACCAGGCGTTTCCCCCTGGAAGCTCCCTCGTGCGC
TCTCCTGTTCCGACCCTGCCGCTTACCGGATACCTGTCCGCCTTTCTCCCTTCGGGAAGCGTGGCGCTTT
CTCAATGCTCACGCTGTAGGTATCTCAGTTCGGTGTAGGTCGTTCGCTCCAAGCTGGGCTGTGTGCACGA
ACCCCCCGTTCAGCCCGACCGCTGCGCCTTATCCGGTAACTATCGTCTTGAGTCCAACCCGGTAAGACAC
GACTTATCGCCACTGGCAGCAGCCACTGGTAACAGGATTAGCAGAGCGAGGTATGTAGGCGGTGCTACAG
AGTTCTTGAAGTGGTGGCCTAACTACGGCTACACTAGAAGGACAGTATTTGGTATCTGCGCTCTGCTGAA
GCCAGTTACCTTCGGAAAAAGAGTTGGTAGCTCTTGATCCGGCAAACAAACCACCGCTGGTAGCGGTGGT
TTTTTTGTTTGCAAGCAGCAGATTACGCGCAGAAAAAAAGGATCTCAAGAAGATCCTTTGATCTTTTCTA
CGGGGTCTGACGCTCAGTGGAACGAAAACTCACGTTAAGGGATTTTGGTCATGAGATTATCAAAAAGGAT
CTTCACCTAGATCCTTTTAAATTAAAAATGAAGTTTTAAATCAATCTAAAGTATATATGAGTAAACTTGG
TCTGACAGTTACCAATGCTTAATCAGTGAGGCACCTATCTCAGCGATCTGTCTATTTCGTTCATCCATAG
TTGCCTGACTCCCCGTCGTGTAGATAACTACGATACGGGAGGGCTTACCATCTGGCCCCAGTGCTGCAAT
GATACCGCGAGACCCACGCTCACCGGCTCCAGATTTATCAGCAATAAACCAGCCAGCCGGAAGGGCCGAG
CGCAGAAGTGGTCCTGCAACTTTATCCGCCTCCATCCAGTCTATTAATTGTTGCCGGGAAGCTAGAGTAA
GTAGTTCGCCAGTTAATAGTTTGCGCAACGTTGTTGCCATTGCTACAGGCATCGTGGTGTCACGCTCGTC
GTTTGGTATGGCTTCATTCAGCTCCGGTTCCCAACGATCAAGGCGAGTTACATGATCCCCCATGTTGTGC
AAAAAAGCGGTTAGCTCCTTCGGTCCTCCGATCGTTGTCAGAAGTAAGTTGGCCGCAGTGTTATCACTCA
TGGTTATGGCAGCACTGCATAATTCTCTTACTGTCATGCCATCCGTAAGATGCTTTTCTGTGACTGGTGA
GTACTCAACCAAGTCATTCTGAGAATAGTGTATGCGGCGACCGAGTTGCTCTTGCCCGGCGTCAATACGG
GATAATACCGCGCCACATAGCAGAACTTTAAAAGTGCTCATCATTGGAAAACGTTCTTCGGGGCGAAAAC
TCTCAAGGATCTTACCGCTGTTGAGATCCAGTTCGATGTAACCCACTCGTGCACCCAACTGATCTTCAGC
ATCTTTTACTTTCACCAGCGTTTCTGGGTGAGCAAAAACAGGAAGGCAAAATGCCGCAAAAAAGGGAATA
AGGGCGACACGGAAATGTTGAATACTCATACTCTTCCTTTTTCAATATTATTGAAGCATTTATCAGGGTT
ATTGTCTCATGAGCGGATACATATTTGAATGTATTTAGAAAAATAAACAAATAGGGGTTCCGCGCACATT
TCCCCGAAAAGTGCCACCTGACGTC
