Features (pLannotate 1.2.2; 25 found; start..end, strand, type, name):
      1..380     +  enhancer       CMV enhancer: human cytomegalovirus immediate early enhancer
    381..584     +  promoter       CMV promoter: human cytomegalovirus (CMV) immediate early promoter
    580..613     +  LTR            5' LTR (truncated) (fragment): truncated 5' long terminal repeat (LTR) from HIV-1
    629..647     +  promoter       T7 promoter: promoter for bacteriophage T7 RNA polymerase
    661..735     +  CDS            COX8 presequence: mitochondrial presequence of human cytochrome c oxidase subunit VIII (Rizutto et al., 1989)
    757..831     +  CDS            COX8 presequence: mitochondrial presequence of human cytochrome c oxidase subunit VIII (Rizutto et al., 1989)
    853..927     +  CDS            COX8 presequence: mitochondrial presequence of human cytochrome c oxidase subunit VIII (Rizutto et al., 1989)
    949..1023    +  CDS            COX8 presequence: mitochondrial presequence of human cytochrome c oxidase subunit VIII (Rizutto et al., 1989)
   1051..1770    +  CDS            mGreenLantern: monomeric GFP derivative that displays exceptionally high brightness in cells (Campbell et al., 2020)
   1786..1804    -  promoter       SP6 promoter: promoter for bacteriophage SP6 RNA polymerase
   1830..2054    +  polyA_signal   bGH poly(A) signal: bovine growth hormone polyadenylation signal
   2058..2079    +  promoter       SV40 promoter (fragment): SV40 enhancer and early promoter
   2100..2528    +  rep_origin     f1 ori (sequence partly withheld): f1 bacteriophage origin of replication; arrow indicates direction of (+) strand synthesis
   2542..2871    +  promoter       SV40 promoter: SV40 enhancer and early promoter
   2938..3729    +  CDS            neo: KKA2_KLEPN - Also known as kan, nptII. Experimental evidence at protein level: Swiss-Prot protein existence level 1. Resistance to kanamycin, neomycin, paromomycin, ribostamycin, butirosin and gentamicin B. From Klebsiella pneumoniae.
   3753..3911    +  CDS            ble (fragment): BLE_KLEPN - Experimental evidence at protein level: Swiss-Prot protein existence level 1. Binding protein with a strong affinity to the bleomycin family of antibiotics. Binds to CL990; an antimitotic-antibiotic compound. From Klebsiella pneumoniae.
   3906..4027    +  polyA_signal   SV40 poly(A) signal: SV40 polyadenylation signal
   4100..4116    -  protein_bind   lac operator: The lac repressor binds to the lac operator to inhibit transcription in E. coli. This inhibition can be relieved by adding lactose or isopropyl-β-D-thiogalactopyranoside (IPTG). lac repressor encoded by lacI
   4124..4154    -  promoter       lac promoter: promoter for the E. coli lac operon
   4169..4190    -  protein_bind   CAP binding site: CAP binding activates transcription in the presence of cAMP. E. coli catabolite activator protein
   4203..4295    -  CDS            lacI (fragment): lac repressor; lacI; The lac repressor binds to the lac operator to inhibit transcription in E. coli. This inhibition can be relieved by adding lactose or isopropyl-β-D-thiogalactopyranoside (IPTG).
   4478..5066    -  rep_origin     ori: high-copy-number ColE1/pMB1/pBR322/pUC origin of replication
   5237..6097    -  CDS            AmpR: β-lactamase; bla; confers resistance to ampicillin, carbenicillin, and related antibiotics
   6098..6202    -  promoter       AmpR promoter: bla
   6261..6313    -  misc_feature   bom (fragment): basis of mobility region from pBR322
>Addgene plasmid #164461 | Mito-mGreenLantern | addgene full sequence | sequence record 322371 | Addgene NGS Result
GACATTGATTATTGACTAGTTATTAATAGTAATCAATTACGGGGTCATTAGTTCATAGCCCATATATGGA
GTTCCGCGTTACATAACTTACGGTAAATGGCCCGCCTGGCTGACCGCCCAACGACCCCCGCCCATTGACG
TCAATAATGACGTATGTTCCCATAGTAACGCCAATAGGGACTTTCCATTGACGTCAATGGGTGGAGTATT
TACGGTAAACTGCCCACTTGGCAGTACATCAAGTGTATCATATGCCAAGTACGCCCCCTATTGACGTCAA
TGACGGTAAATGGCCCGCCTGGCATTATGCCCAGTACATGACCTTATGGGACTTTCCTACTTGGCAGTAC
ATCTACGTATTAGTCATCGCTATTACCATGGTGATGCGGTTTTGGCAGTACATCAATGGGCGTGGATAGC
GGTTTGACTCACGGGGATTTCCAAGTCTCCACCCCATTGACGTCAATGGGAGTTTGTTTTGGCACCAAAA
TCAACGGGACTTTCCAAAATGTCGTAACAACTCCGCCCCATTGACGCAAATGGGCGGTAGGCGTGTACGG
TGGGAGGTCTATATAAGCAGAGCTCTCTGGCTAACTAGAGAACCCACTGCTTACTGGCTTATCGAAATTA
ATACGACTCACTATAGGGAGACCCAAGCTTATGTCCGTCCTGACGCCGCTGCTGCTGCGGGGCTTGACAG
GCTCGGCCCGGCGGCTCCCAGTGCCGCGCGCCAAGATCCATTCGTTGGGGGATCCCATGTCCGTCCTGAC
GCCGCTGCTGCTGCGGGGCTTGACAGGCTCGGCCCGGCGGCTCCCAGTGCCGCGCGCCAAGATCCATTCG
TTGGGGAAGCTTATGTCCGTCCTGACGCCGCTGCTGCTGCGGGGCTTGACAGGCTCGGCCCGGCGGCTCC
CAGTGCCGCGCGCCAAGATCCATTCGTTGGGGGATCCCATGTCCGTCCTGACGCCGCTGCTGCTGCGGGG
CTTGACAGGCTCGGCCCGGCGGCTCCCAGTGCCGCGCGCCAAGATCCATTCGTTGGGGAAGCTTGCCACC
ATGGTGAGCAAGGGCGAGGAGCTGTTCACCGGGGTGGTGCCCATCCTGGTCGAGCTGGACGGCGACGTAA
ACGGCCACAAGTTCAGCGTCCGCGGCGAGGGCGAGGGCGATGCCACCAACGGCAAGCTGACCCTGAAGTT
CATCTGCACCACCGGCAAGCTGCCCGTGCCCTGGCCCACCCTCGTGACCACCTTAGGCTACGGCGTGGCC
TGCTTCGCCCGCTACCCCGACCACATGAAGCAGCACGACTTCTTCAAGTCCGCCATGCCCGAAGGCTACG
TCCAGGAGCGCACCATCTCTTTCAAGGACGACGGTACCTACAAGACCCGCGCCGAGGTGAAGTTCGAGGG
CGACACCCTGGTGAACCGCATCGTGCTGAAGGGCATCGACTTCAAGGAGGACGGCAACATCCTGGGGCAC
AAGCTGGAGTACAACTTCAACAGCCACAAGGTCTATATCACGGCCGACAAGCAGAAGAACGGCATCAAGG
CTAACTTCAAGACCCGCCACAACGTTGAGGACGGCGGCGTGCAGCTCGCCGACCACTACCAGCAGAACAC
CCCCATCGGCGACGGCCCCGTGCTGCTGCCCGACAACCACTACCTGAGCCATCAGTCCAAGCTGAGCAAA
GACCCCAACGAGAAGCGCGATCACATGGTCCTGAAGGAGAGGGTGACCGCCGCCGGGATTACACATGACA
TGGACGAGCTGTACAAGTAATCTAGAGGGCCCTATTCTATAGTGTCACCTAAATGCTAGAGCTCGCTGAT
CAGCCTCGACTGTGCCTTCTAGTTGCCAGCCATCTGTTGTTTGCCCCTCCCCCGTGCCTTCCTTGACCCT
GGAAGGTGCCACTCCCACTGTCCTTTCCTAATAAAATGAGGAAATTGCATCGCATTGTCTGAGTAGGTGT
CATTCTATTCTGGGGGGTGGGGTGGGGCAGGACAGCAAGGGGGAGGATTGGGAAGACAATAGCAGGCATG
CTGGGGATGCGGTGGGCTCTATGGCTTCTGAGGCGGAAAGAACCAGCTGGGGCTCTAGGGGGTATCCCC
[124 nt withheld, positions 2100-2223]
C
[91 nt withheld, positions 2225-2315]
A
[49 nt withheld, positions 2317-2365]
CCTTTGACGTTGGAGTCCACGTTCTTT
[37 nt withheld, positions 2393-2429]
ACCCTATCTCGGTCTATTCTTTTGATTTATAAGGGATTTTGCCGATTTCGGCCTATTGGTTAAAAAATGA
GCTGATTTAACAAAAATTTAACGCGAATTAATTCTGTGGAATGTGTGTCAGTTAGGGTGTGGAAAGTCCC
CAGGCTCCCCAGCAGGCAGAAGTATGCAAAGCATGCATCTCAATTAGTCAGCAACCAGGTGTGGAAAGTC
CCCAGGCTCCCCAGCAGGCAGAAGTATGCAAAGCATGCATCTCAATTAGTCAGCAACCATAGTCCCGCCC
CTAACTCCGCCCATCCCGCCCCTAACTCCGCCCAGTTCCGCCCATTCTCCGCCCCATGGCTGACTAATTT
TTTTTATTTATGCAGAGGCCGAGGCCGCCTCTGCCTCTGAGCTATTCCAGAAGTAGTGAGGAGGCTTTTT
TGGAGGCCTAGGCTTTTGCAAAAAGCTCCCGGGAGCTTGTATATCCATTTTCGGATCTGATCAAGAGACA
GGATGAGGATCGTTTCGCATGATTGAACAAGATGGATTGCACGCAGGTTCTCCGGCCGCTTGGGTGGAGA
GGCTATTCGGCTATGACTGGGCACAACAGACAATCGGCTGCTCTGATGCCGCCGTGTTCCGGCTGTCAGC
GCAGGGGCGCCCGGTTCTTTTTGTCAAGACCGACCTGTCCGGTGCCCTGAATGAACTGCAGGACGAGGCA
GCGCGGCTATCGTGGCTGGCCACGACGGGCGTTCCTTGCGCAGCTGTGCTCGACGTTGTCACTGAAGCGG
GAAGGGACTGGCTGCTATTGGGCGAAGTGCCGGGGCAGGATCTCCTGTCATCTCACCTTGCTCCTGCCGA
GAAAGTATCCATCATGGCTGATGCAATGCGGCGGCTGCATACGCTTGATCCGGCTACCTGCCCATTCGAC
CACCAAGCGAAACATCGCATCGAGCGAGCACGTACTCGGATGGAAGCCGGTCTTGTCGATCAGGATGATC
TGGACGAAGAGCATCAGGGGCTCGCGCCAGCCGAACTGTTCGCCAGGCTCAAGGCGCGCATGCCCGACGG
CGAGGATCTCGTCGTGACCCATGGCGATGCCTGCTTGCCGAATATCATGGTGGAAAATGGCCGCTTTTCT
GGATTCATCGACTGTGGCCGGCTGGGTGTGGCGGACCGCTATCAGGACATAGCGTTGGCTACCCGTGATA
TTGCTGAAGAGCTTGGCGGCGAATGGGCTGACCGCTTCCTCGTGCTTTACGGTATCGCCGCTCCCGATTC
GCAGCGCATCGCCTTCTATCGCCTTCTTGACGAGTTCTTCTGAGCGGGACTCTGGGGTTCGAAATGACCG
ACCAAGCGACGCCCAACCTGCCATCACGAGATTTCGATTCCACCGCCGCCTTCTATGAAAGGTTGGGCTT
CGGAATCGTTTTCCGGGACGCCGGCTGGATGATCCTCCAGCGCGGGGATCTCATGCTGGAGTTCTTCGCC
CACCCCAACTTGTTTATTGCAGCTTATAATGGTTACAAATAAAGCAATAGCATCACAAATTTCACAAATA
AAGCATTTTTTTCACTGCATTCTAGTTGTGGTTTGTCCAAACTCATCAATGTATCTTATCATGTCTGTAT
ACCGTCGACCTCTAGCTAGAGCTTGGCGTAATCATGGTCATAGCTGTTTCCTGTGTGAAATTGTTATCCG
CTCACAATTCCACACAACATACGAGCCGGAAGCATAAAGTGTAAAGCCTGGGGTGCCTAATGAGTGAGCT
AACTCACATTAATTGCGTTGCGCTCACTGCCCGCTTTCCAGTCGGGAAACCTGTCGTGCCAGCTGCATTA
ATGAATCGGCCAACGCGCGGGGAGAGGCGGTTTGCGTATTGGGCGCTCTTCCGCTTCCTCGCTCACTGAC
TCGCTGCGCTCGGTCGTTCGGCTGCGGCGAGCGGTATCAGCTCACTCAAAGGCGGTAATACGGTTATCCA
CAGAATCAGGGGATAACGCAGGAAAGAACATGTGAGCAAAAGGCCAGCAAAAGGCCAGGAACCGTAAAAA
GGCCGCGTTGCTGGCGTTTTTCCATAGGCTCCGCCCCCCTGACGAGCATCACAAAAATCGACGCTCAAGT
CAGAGGTGGCGAAACCCGACAGGACTATAAAGATACCAGGCGTTTCCCCCTGGAAGCTCCCTCGTGCGCT
CTCCTGTTCCGACCCTGCCGCTTACCGGATACCTGTCCGCCTTTCTCCCTTCGGGAAGCGTGGCGCTTTC
TCATAGCTCACGCTGTAGGTATCTCAGTTCGGTGTAGGTCGTTCGCTCCAAGCTGGGCTGTGTGCACGAA
CCCCCCGTTCAGCCCGACCGCTGCGCCTTATCCGGTAACTATCGTCTTGAGTCCAACCCGGTAAGACACG
ACTTATCGCCACTGGCAGCAGCCACTGGTAACAGGATTAGCAGAGCGAGGTATGTAGGCGGTGCTACAGA
GTTCTTGAAGTGGTGGCCTAACTACGGCTACACTAGAAGAACAGTATTTGGTATCTGCGCTCTGCTGAAG
CCAGTTACCTTCGGAAAAAGAGTTGGTAGCTCTTGATCCGGCAAACAAACCACCGCTGGTAGCGGTGGTT
TTTTTGTTTGCAAGCAGCAGATTACGCGCAGAAAAAAAGGATCTCAAGAAGATCCTTTGATCTTTTCTAC
GGGGTCTGACGCTCAGTGGAACGAAAACTCACGTTAAGGGATTTTGGTCATGAGATTATCAAAAAGGATC
TTCACCTAGATCCTTTTAAATTAAAAATGAAGTTTTAAATCAATCTAAAGTATATATGAGTAAACTTGGT
CTGACAGTTACCAATGCTTAATCAGTGAGGCACCTATCTCAGCGATCTGTCTATTTCGTTCATCCATAGT
TGCCTGACTCCCCGTCGTGTAGATAACTACGATACGGGAGGGCTTACCATCTGGCCCCAGTGCTGCAATG
ATACCGCGAGACCCACGCTCACCGGCTCCAGATTTATCAGCAATAAACCAGCCAGCCGGAAGGGCCGAGC
GCAGAAGTGGTCCTGCAACTTTATCCGCCTCCATCCAGTCTATTAATTGTTGCCGGGAAGCTAGAGTAAG
TAGTTCGCCAGTTAATAGTTTGCGCAACGTTGTTGCCATTGCTACAGGCATCGTGGTGTCACGCTCGTCG
TTTGGTATGGCTTCATTCAGCTCCGGTTCCCAACGATCAAGGCGAGTTACATGATCCCCCATGTTGTGCA
AAAAAGCGGTTAGCTCCTTCGGTCCTCCGATCGTTGTCAGAAGTAAGTTGGCCGCAGTGTTATCACTCAT
GGTTATGGCAGCACTGCATAATTCTCTTACTGTCATGCCATCCGTAAGATGCTTTTCTGTGACTGGTGAG
TACTCAACCAAGTCATTCTGAGAATAGTGTATGCGGCGACCGAGTTGCTCTTGCCCGGCGTCAATACGGG
ATAATACCGCGCCACATAGCAGAACTTTAAAAGTGCTCATCATTGGAAAACGTTCTTCGGGGCGAAAACT
CTCAAGGATCTTACCGCTGTTGAGATCCAGTTCGATGTAACCCACTCGTGCACCCAACTGATCTTCAGCA
TCTTTTACTTTCACCAGCGTTTCTGGGTGAGCAAAAACAGGAAGGCAAAATGCCGCAAAAAAGGGAATAA
GGGCGACACGGAAATGTTGAATACTCATACTCTTCCTTTTTCAATATTATTGAAGCATTTATCAGGGTTA
TTGTCTCATGAGCGGATACATATTTGAATGTATTTAGAAAAATAAACAAATAGGGGTTCCGCGCACATTT
CCCCGAAAAGTGCCACCTGACGTCGACGGATCGGGAGATCTCCCGATCCCCTATGGTGCACTCTCAGTAC
AATCTGCTCTGATGCCGCATAGTTAAGCCAGTATCTGCTCCCTGCTTGTGTGTTGGAGGTCGCTGAGTAG
TGCGCGAGCAAAATTTAAGCTACAACAAGGCAAGGCTTGACCGACAATTGCATGAAGAATCTGCTTAGGG
TTAGGCGTTTTGCGCTGCTTCGCGATGTACGGGCCAGATATACGCGTT
